>Addgene plasmid #85392 | RGD-sfGFP-I27-CC | addgene full sequence | sequence record 172694 | Addgene NGS Result
TGGCGAATGGG
[124 nt withheld, positions 12-135]
C
[91 nt withheld, positions 137-227]
A
[49 nt withheld, positions 229-277]
CCTTTGACGTTGGAGTCCACGTTCTTT
[37 nt withheld, positions 305-341]
ACCCTATCTCGGTCTATTCTTTTGATTTATAAGGGATTTTGCCGATTTCGGCCTATTGGTTAAAAAATGA
GCTGATTTAACAAAAATTTAACGCGAATTTTAACAAAATATTAACGCTTACAATTTAGGTGGCACTTTTC
GGGGAAATGTGCGCGGAACCCCTATTTGTTTATTTTTCTAAATACATTCAAATATGTATCCGCTCATGAG
ACAATAACCCTGATAAATGCTTCAATAATATTGAAAAAGGAAGAGTATGAGTATTCAACATTTCCGTGTC
GCCCTTATTCCCTTTTTTGCGGCATTTTGCCTTCCTGTTTTTGCTCACCCAGAAACGCTGGTGAAAGTAA
AAGATGCTGAAGATCAGTTGGGTGCACGAGTGGGTTACATCGAACTGGATCTCAACAGCGGTAAGATCCT
TGAGAGTTTTCGCCCCGAAGAACGTTTTCCAATGATGAGCACTTTTAAAGTTCTGCTATGTGGCGCGGTA
TTATCCCGTATTGACGCCGGGCAAGAGCAACTCGGTCGCCGCATACACTATTCTCAGAATGACTTGGTTG
AGTACTCACCAGTCACAGAAAAGCATCTTACGGATGGCATGACAGTAAGAGAATTATGCAGTGCTGCCAT
AACCATGAGTGATAACACTGCGGCCAACTTACTTCTGACAACGATCGGAGGACCGAAGGAGCTAACCGCT
TTTTTGCACAACATGGGGGATCATGTAACTCGCCTTGATCGTTGGGAACCGGAGCTGAATGAAGCCATAC
CAAACGACGAGCGTGACACCACGATGCCTGCAGCAATGGCAACAACGTTGCGCAAACTATTAACTGGCGA
ACTACTTACTCTAGCTTCCCGGCAACAATTAATAGACTGGATGGAGGCGGATAAAGTTGCAGGACCACTT
CTGCGCTCGGCCCTTCCGGCTGGCTGGTTTATTGCTGATAAATCTGGAGCCGGTGAGCGTGGGTCTCGCG
GTATCATTGCAGCACTGGGGCCAGATGGTAAGCCCTCCCGTATCGTAGTTATCTACACGACGGGGAGTCA
GGCAACTATGGATGAACGAAATAGACAGATCGCTGAGATAGGTGCCTCACTGATTAAGCATTGGTAACTG
TCAGACCAAGTTTACTCATATATACTTTAGATTGATTTAAAACTTCATTTTTAATTTAAAAGGATCTAGG
TGAAGATCCTTTTTGATAATCTCATGACCAAAATCCCTTAACGTGAGTTTTCGTTCCACTGAGCGTCAGA
CCCCGTAGAAAAGATCAAAGGATCTTCTTGAGATCCTTTTTTTCTGCGCGTAATCTGCTGCTTGCAAACA
AAAAAACCACCGCTACCAGCGGTGGTTTGTTTGCCGGATCAAGAGCTACCAACTCTTTTTCCGAAGGTAA
CTGGCTTCAGCAGAGCGCAGATACCAAATACTGTCCTTCTAGTGTAGCCGTAGTTAGGCCACCACTTCAA
GAACTCTGTAGCACCGCCTACATACCTCGCTCTGCTAATCCTGTTACCAGTGGCTGCTGCCAGTGGCGAT
AAGTCGTGTCTTACCGGGTTGGACTCAAGACGATAGTTACCGGATAAGGCGCAGCGGTCGGGCTGAACGG
GGGGTTCGTGCACACAGCCCAGCTTGGAGCGAACGACCTACACCGAACTGAGATACCTACAGCGTGAGCT
ATGAGAAAGCGCCACGCTTCCCGAAGGGAGAAAGGCGGACAGGTATCCGGTAAGCGGCAGGGTCGGAACA
GGAGAGCGCACGAGGGAGCTTCCAGGGGGAAACGCCTGGTATCTTTATAGTCCTGTCGGGTTTCGCCACC
TCTGACTTGAGCGTCGATTTTTGTGATGCTCGTCAGGGGGGCGGAGCCTATGGAAAAACGCCAGCAACGC
GGCCTTTTTACGGTTCCTGGCCTTTTGCTGGCCTTTTGCTCACATGTTCTTTCCTGCGTTATCCCCTGAT
TCTGTGGATAACCGTATTACCGCCTTTGAGTGAGCTGATACCGCTCGCCGCAGCCGAACGACCGAGCGCA
GCGAGTCAGTGAGCGAGGAAGCGGAAGAGCGCCTGATGCGGTATTTTCTCCTTACGCATCTGTGCGGTAT
TTCACACCGCAATGGTGCACTCTCAGTACAATCTGCTCTGATGCCGCATAGTTAAGCCAGTATACACTCC
GCTATCGCTACGTGACTGGGTCATGGCTGCGCCCCGACACCCGCCAACACCCGCTGACGCGCCCTGACGG
GCTTGTCTGCTCCCGGCATCCGCTTACAGACAAGCTGTGACCGTCTCCGGGAGCTGCATGTGTCAGAGGT
TTTCACCGTCATCACCGAAACGCGCGAGGCAGCTGCGGTAAAGCTCATCAGCGTGGTCGTGAAGCGATTC
ACAGATGTCTGCCTGTTCATCCGCGTCCAGCTCGTTGAGTTTCTCCAGAAGCGTTAATGTCTGGCTTCTG
ATAAAGCGGGCCATGTTAAGGGCGGTTTTTTCCTGTTTGGTCACTGATGCCTCCGTGTAAGGGGGATTTC
TGTTCATGGGGGTAATGATACCGATGAAACGAGAGAGGATGCTCACGATACGGGTTACTGATGATGAACA
TGCCCGGTTACTGGAACGTTGTGAGGGTAAACAACTGGCGGTATGGATGCGGCGGGACCAGAGAAAAATC
ACTCAGGGTCAATGCCAGCGCTTCGTTAATACAGATGTAGGTGTTCCACAGGGTAGCCAGCAGCATCCTG
CGATGCAGATCCGGAACATAATGGTGCAGGGCGCTGACTTCCGCGTTTCCAGACTTTACGAAACACGGAA
ACCGAAGACCATTCATGTTGTTGCTCAGGTCGCAGACGTTTTGCAGCAGCAGTCGCTTCACGTTCGCTCG
CGTATCGGTGATTCATTCTGCTAACCAGTAAGGCAACCCCGCCAGCCTAGCCGGGTCCTCAACGACAGGA
GCACGATCATGCGCACCCGTGGGGCCGCCATGCCGGCGATAATGGCCTGCTTCTCGCCGAAACGTTTGGT
GGCGGGACCAGTGACGAAGGCTTGAGCGAGGGCGTGCAAGATTCCGAATACCGCAAGCGACAGGCCGATC
ATCGTCGCGCTCCAGCGAAAGCGGTCCTCGCCGAAAATGACCCAGAGCGCTGCCGGCACCTGTCCTACGA
GTTGCATGATAAAGAAGACAGTCATAAGTGCGGCGACGATAGTCATGCCCCGCGCCCACCGGAAGGAGCT
GACTGGGTTGAAGGCTCTCAAGGGCATCGGTCGAGATCCCGGTGCCTAATGAGTGAGCTAACTTACATTA
ATTGCGTTGCGCTCACTGCCCGCTTTCCAGTCGGGAAACCTGTCGTGCCAGCTGCATTAATGAATCGGCC
AACGCGCGGGGAGAGGCGGTTTGCGTATTGGGCGCCAGGGTGGTTTTTCTTTTCACCAGTGAGACGGGCA
ACAGCTGATTGCCCTTCACCGCCTGGCCCTGAGAGAGTTGCAGCAAGCGGTCCACGCTGGTTTGCCCCAG
CAGGCGAAAATCCTGTTTGATGGTGGTTAACGGCGGGATATAACATGAGCTGTCTTCGGTATCGTCGTAT
CCCACTACCGAGATATCCGCACCAACGCGCAGCCCGGACTCGGTAATGGCGCGCATTGCGCCCAGCGCCA
TCTGATCGTTGGCAACCAGCATCGCAGTGGGAACGATGCCCTCATTCAGCATTTGCATGGTTTGTTGAAA
ACCGGACATGGCACTCCAGTCGCCTTCCCGTTCCGCTATCGGCTGAATTTGATTGCGAGTGAGATATTTA
TGCCAGCCAGCCAGACGCAGACGCGCCGAGACAGAACTTAATGGGCCCGCTAACAGCGCGATTTGCTGGT
GACCCAATGCGACCAGATGCTCCACGCCCAGTCGCGTACCGTCTTCATGGGAGAAAATAATACTGTTGAT
GGGTGTCTGGTCAGAGACATCAAGAAATAACGCCGGAACATTAGTGCAGGCAGCTTCCACAGCAATGGCA
TCCTGGTCATCCAGCGGATAGTTAATGATCAGCCCACTGACGCGTTGCGCGAGAAGATTGTGCACCGCCG
CTTTACAGGCTTCGACGCCGCTTCGTTCTACCATCGACACCACCACGCTGGCACCCAGTTGATCGGCGCG
AGATTTAATCGCCGCGACAATTTGCGACGGCGCGTGCAGGGCCAGACTGGAGGTGGCAACGCCAATCAGC
AACGACTGTTTGCCCGCCAGTTGTTGTGCCACGCGGTTGGGAATGTAATTCAGCTCCGCCATCGCCGCTT
CCACTTTTTCCCGCGTTTTCGCAGAAACGTGGCTGGCCTGGTTCACCACGCGGGAAACGGTCTGATAAGA
GACACCGGCATACTCTGCGACATCGTATAACGTTACTGGTTTCACATTCACCACCCTGAATTGACTCTCT
TCCGGGCGCTATCATGCCATACCGCGAAAGGTTTTGCGCCATTCGATGGTGTCCGGGATCTCGACGCTCT
CCCTTATGCGACTCCTGCATTAGGAAGCAGCCCAGTAGTAGGTTGAGGCCGTTGAGCACCGCCGCCGCAA
GGAATGGTGCATGCAAGGAGATGGCGCCCAACAGTCCCCCGGCCACGGGGCCTGCCACCATACCCACGCC
GAAACAAGCGCTCATGAGCCCGAAGTGGCGAGCCCGATCTTCCCCATCGGTGATGTCGGCGATATAGGCG
CCAGCAACCGCACCTGTGGCGCCGGTGATGCCGGCCACGATGCGTCCGGCGTAGAGGATCGAGATCTCGA
TCCCGCGAAATTAATACGACTCACTATAGGGGAATTGTGAGCGGATAACAATTCCCCTCTAGAAATAATT
TTGTTTAACTTTAAGAAGGAGATATACATATGACCGTGTATGCAGTTACCGGTCGTGGTGATAGTCCGGC
AAGCAGCGCAGCAAGCAAAGGAGAAGAACTTTTCACTGGAGTTGTCCCAATTCTTGTTGAATTAGATGGT
GATGTTAATGGGCACAAATTTTCTGTCCGTGGAGAGGGTGAAGGTGATGCTACAAACGGAAAACTCACCC
TTAAATTTATTTGCACTACTGGAAAACTACCTGTTCCGTGGCCAACACTTGTCACTACTCTGACCTATGG
TGTTCAATGCTTTTCCCGTTATCCGGATCACATGAAACGGCATGACTTTTTCAAGAGTGCCATGCCGGAA
GGTTATGTACAGGAACGCACTATATCTTTCAAAGATGACGGGACCTACAAGACGCGTGCTGAAGTCAAGT
TTGAAGGTGATACCCTTGTTAATCGTATCGAGTTAAAGGGTATTGATTTTAAAGAAGATGGAAACATTCT
TGGACACAAACTCGAGTACAACTTTAACTCACACAATGTATACATCACGGCAGACAAACAAAAGAATGGA
ATCAAAGCTAACTTCAAAATTCGCCACAACGTTGAAGATGGTTCCGTTCAACTAGCAGACCATTATCAAC
AAAATACTCCAATTGGCGATGGCCCTGTCCTTTTACCAGACAACCATTACCTGTCGACACAATCTGTCCT
TTCGAAAGATCCGAACGAAAAGCGTGACCACATGGTCCTTCTTGAGTTTGTAACTGCTGCTGGGATTACA
CATGGCATGGATGAGCTCTACAAACTGATCGAAGTTGAAAAACCGCTGTATGGTGTTGAAGTTTTTGTTG
GTGAAACCGCACACTTTGAAATTGAACTGAGCGAACCGGATGTTCATGGTCAGTGGAAACTGAAAGGTCA
GCCGCTGGCAGCAAGTCCGGATTGTGAAATTATTGAAGATGGCAAAAAACACATCCTGATCCTGCATAAT
TGTCAGCTGGGTATGACCGGTGAAGTTAGCTTTCAAGCAGCAAATACCAAAAGCGCAGCCAATCTGAAAG
TTAAAGAACTGTGTTGTCATCACCATCACCACCATTAGGATCCGGCTGCTAACAAAGCCCGAAAGGAAGC
TGAGTTGGCTGCTGCCACCGCTGAGCAATAACTAGCATAACCCCTTGGGGCCTCTAAACGGGTCTTGAGG
GGTTTTTTGCTGAAAGGAGGAACTATATCCGGAT
Features (pLannotate 1.2.2; 18 found; start..end, strand, type, name):
     12..440     +  rep_origin     f1 ori (sequence partly withheld): f1 bacteriophage origin of replication; arrow indicates direction of (+) strand synthesis
    493..597     +  promoter       AmpR promoter: bla
    598..1458    +  CDS            AmpR: β-lactamase; bla; confers resistance to ampicillin, carbenicillin, and related antibiotics
   1629..2217    +  rep_origin     ori: high-copy-number ColE1/pMB1/pBR322/pUC origin of replication
   2403..2542    -  misc_feature   bom: basis of mobility region from pBR322
   2644..2835    -  CDS            rop: Rop protein, which maintains plasmids at low copy number; rop
   2852..3232    +  CDS            YPB1_ECOLX: Protein predicted: Swiss-Prot protein existence level 4. From Escherichia coli.
   3304..3595    -  CDS            TcR (fragment): tetracycline efflux protein; tet; confers resistance to tetracycline
   3610..3631    -  protein_bind   CAP binding site: CAP binding activates transcription in the presence of cAMP. E. coli catabolite activator protein
   3644..4726    -  CDS            lacI: lac repressor; lacI; The lac repressor binds to the lac operator to inhibit transcription in E. coli. This inhibition can be relieved by adding lactose or isopropyl-β-D-thiogalactopyranoside (IPTG).
   4727..4804    -  promoter       lacI promoter: lacI
   4812..5091    -  CDS            TcR (fragment): tetracycline efflux protein; tet; confers resistance to tetracycline
   5113..5131    +  promoter       T7 promoter: promoter for bacteriophage T7 RNA polymerase
   5132..5156    +  protein_bind   lac operator: The lac repressor binds to the lac operator to inhibit transcription in E. coli. This inhibition can be relieved by adding lactose or isopropyl-β-D-thiogalactopyranoside (IPTG). lac repressor encoded by lacI
   5171..5193    +  RBS            RBS: efficient ribosome binding site from bacteriophage T7 gene 10 (Olins and Rangwala, 1989)
   5255..5965    +  CDS            Superfolder GFP: Superfolder GFP is a basic (constitutively fluorescent) green fluorescent protein published in 2005, derived from Aequorea victoria. It is reported to be a very rapidly-maturing weak dimer.
   6266..6315    +  CDS            SET1 (fragment): solubility-enhancement tag derived from T7 phage gene 10B
   6323..6370    +  terminator     T7 terminator: transcription terminator for bacteriophage T7 RNA polymerase
