[The description below was written by a language model from this plasmid's Addgene catalogue record and pLannotate feature annotations shown in this document.]
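Description:
RGD-sfGFP-I27-CC is a bacterial expression plasmid built on the Novagen pET-22b backbone for producing a recombinant protein used as a molecular tension fluorescence microscopy (MTFM) sensor of integrin forces. It is maintained in E. coli through a ColE1/pBR322-type origin accompanied by the bom region and the rop gene, and is selected with ampicillin via the β-lactamase gene. An f1 origin is also present, along with short tetracycline-resistance fragments that are remnants of the pBR322-derived backbone. The plasmid carries lacI, so the T7 promoter/lac operator unit that drives the insert is repressed until induction with IPTG. Expression requires a host supplying T7 RNA polymerase, such as a DE3 lysogen, whereas a standard cloning strain is used for propagation.

The open reading frame sits downstream of the T7 gene 10 ribosome binding site and ends before the T7 terminator. According to the record, it encodes a fibronectin-derived RGD integrin-binding peptide, followed by superfolder GFP placed N-terminal to I27, the 27th immunoglobulin domain of cardiac titin. Two cysteines added at the C-terminus of I27 allow immobilization on a gold nanoparticle, and a backbone-encoded C-terminal 6xHis tag is available for purification. The automated annotation identifies only the sfGFP coding region within the insert. The RGD motif, I27, the cysteines and the His tag are not annotated, and the short "SET1 fragment" call near the terminator is probably a homology hit to backbone sequence rather than a designed tag. In use, cell integrins engage the RGD end of the surface-anchored protein, I27 acts as the mechanically resistant element that responds to high-magnitude forces, and sfGFP provides the fluorescent label, allowing forces within focal adhesions to be mapped.
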