Addgene plasmid #85392: RGD-sfGFP-I27-CC
Purpose: MTFM sensor to measure integrin mechanical forces. Integrin binding domain fused to titan immunoglobulin domain (I27) with two cysteines (CC) for immobilization and sfGFP for fluorescent labeling
Depositing lab: Khalid Salaita. Depositing organization: Emory University. Publication: Titin-Based Nanoparticle Tension Sensors Map High-Magnitude Integrin Forces within Focal Adhesions. Galior K, Liu Y, Yehl K, Vivek S, Salaita K. Nano Lett. 2016 Jan 13;16(1):341-8. doi: 10.1021/acs.nanolett.5b03888. Epub 2015 Dec 7. PubMed 26598972.
Backbone
  Vector backbone: pET-22b
  Backbone manufacturer: Novagen
  Backbone size w/o insert (bp): 5493
  Vector type: Bacterial Expression
Growth in bacteria
  Bacterial resistance: Ampicillin, 100 μg/mL
  Growth temperature: 37°C
  Growth strain: DH5alpha
  Growth instructions: Use BL21(DE3) strain for expression
  Copy number: Unknown
Gene/Insert
  Gene/Insert name: RGD motif for integrin binding fused to sfGFP and titin immunoglobulin domain (I27) (alt name: KS27-ECC)
  Promoter: T7
  Tag / fusion protein: 6x His (C terminal on backbone)
  Cloning method: Unknown
  Sequencing primers: 5′ T7; 3′ T7-term
Terms and licenses: Academic/Nonprofit Terms; Industry Terms: Not Available to Industry
Depositor comments: Fibronectin binding motif (RGD) is TVYAVTGRGDSPASSAA. Superfolder green fluorescent protein (sfGFP) is present at the N-terminus of I27 domain. I27 domain is the 27th immunoglobulin domain of cardiac titin. Two cysteine residues were added at the C-terminus of I27 to allow immobilization onto a gold nanoparticle. Please see the associated publication for material and methods information.
How to cite: RGD-sfGFP-I27-CC was a gift from Khalid Salaita (Addgene plasmid # 85392 ; http://n2t.net/addgene:85392 ; RRID:Addgene_85392)
